>Addgene plasmid #197135 | pLV-CS-119 | addgene full sequence | sequence record 391931 | Addgene Partial NGS Result
TGGAAGGGCTAATTCACTCCCAAAGAAGACAAGATATCCTTGATCTGTGGATCTACCACACACAAGGCTA
CTTCCCTGATTAGCAGAACTACACACCAGGGCCAGGGGTCAGATATCCACTGACCTTTGGATGGTGCTAC
AAGCTAGTACCAGTTGAGCCAGATAAGGTAGAAGAGGCCAATAAAGGAGAGAACACCAGCTTGTTACACC
CTGTGAGCCTGCATGGGATGGATGACCCGGAGAGAGAAGTGTTAGAGTGGAGGTTTGACAGCCGCCTAGC
ATTTCATCACGTGGCCCGAGAGCTGCATCCGGAGTACTTCAAGAACTGCTGATATCGAGCTTGCTACAAG
GGACTTTCCGCTGGGGACTTTCCAGGGAGGCGTGGCCTGGGCGGGACTGGGGAGTGGCGAGCCCTCAGAT
CCTGCATATAAGCAGCTGCTTTTTGCCTGTACTGGGTCTCTCTGGTTAGACCAGATCTGAGCCTGGGAGC
TCTCTGGCTAACTAGGGAACCCACTGCTTAAGCCTCAATAAAGCTTGCCTTGAGTGCTTCAAGTAGTGTG
TGCCCGTCTGTTGTGTGACTCTGGTAACTAGAGATCCCTCAGACCCTTTTAGTCAGTGTGGAAAATCTCT
AGCAGTGGCGCCCGAACAGGGACTTGAAAGCGAAAGGGAAACCAGAGGAGCTCTCTCGACGCAGGACTCG
GCTTGCTGAAGCGCGCACGGCAAGAGGCGAGGGGCGGCGACTGGTGAGTACGCCAAAAATTTTGACTAGC
GGAGGCTAGAAGGAGAGAGATGGGTGCGAGAGCGTCAGTATTAAGCGGGGGAGAATTAGATCGCGATGGG
AAAAAATTCGGTTAAGGCCAGGGGGAAAGAAAAAATATAAATTAAAACATATAGTATGGGCAAGCAGGGA
GCTAGAACGATTCGCAGTTAATCCTGGCCTGTTAGAAACATCAGAAGGCTGTAGACAAATACTGGGACAG
CTACAACCATCCCTTCAGACAGGATCAGAAGAACTTAGATCATTATATAATACAGTAGCAACCCTCTATT
GTGTGCATCAAAGGATAGAGATAAAAGACACCAAGGAAGCTTTAGACAAGATAGAGGAAGAGCAAAACAA
AAGTAAGACCACCGCACAGCAAGCGGCCGGCCGCTGATCTTCAGACCTGGAGGAGGAGATATGAGGGACA
ATTGGAGAAGTGAATTATATAAATATAAAGTAGTAAAAATTGAACCATTAGGAGTAGCACCCACCAAGGC
AAAGAGAAGAGTGGTGCAGAGAGAAAAAAGAGCAGTGGGAATAGGAGCTTTGTTCCTTGGGTTCTTGGGA
GCAGCAGGAAGCACTATGGGCGCAGCGTCAATGACGCTGACGGTACAGGCCAGACAATTATTGTCTGGTA
TAGTGCAGCAGCAGAACAATTTGCTGAGGGCTATTGAGGCGCAACAGCATCTGTTGCAACTCACAGTCTG
GGGCATCAAGCAGCTCCAGGCAAGAATCCTGGCTGTGGAAAGATACCTAAAGGATCAACAGCTCCTGGGG
ATTTGGGGTTGCTCTGGAAAACTCATTTGCACCACTGCTGTGCCTTGGAATGCTAGTTGGAGTAATAAAT
CTCTGGAACAGATTTGGAATCACACGACCTGGATGGAGTGGGACAGAGAAATTAACAATTACACAAGCTT
AATACACTCCTTAATTGAAGAATCGCAAAACCAGCAAGAAAAGAATGAACAAGAATTATTGGAATTAGAT
AAATGGGCAAGTTTGTGGAATTGGTTTAACATAACAAATTGGCTGTGGTATATAAAATTATTCATAATGA
TAGTAGGAGGCTTGGTAGGTTTAAGAATAGTTTTTGCTGTACTTTCTATAGTGAATAGAGTTAGGCAGGG
ATATTCACCATTATCGTTTCAGACCCACCTCCCAACCCCGAGGGGACCCGACAGGCCCGAAGGAATAGAA
GAAGAAGGTGGAGAGAGAGACAGAGACAGATCCATTCGATTAGTGAACGGATCTCGACGGTATCGCCTTT
AAAAGAAAAGGGGGGATTGGGGGGTACAGTGCAGGGGAAAGAATAGTAGACATAATAGCAACAGACATAC
AAACTAAAGAATTACAAAAACAAATTACAAAAATTCAAAATTTTCGGGTTTATTACAGGGACAGCAGAGA
TCCAGTTTATCGATAAGCTTGGGAGTTCCGCGTTACATAACTTACGGTAAATGGCCCGCCTGGCTGACCG
CCCAACGACCCCCGCCCATTGACGTCAATAATGACGTATGTTCCCATAGTAACGCCAATAGGGACTTTCC
ATTGACGTCAATGGGTGGAGTATTTACGGTAAACTGCCCACTTGGCAGTACATCAAGTGTATCATATGCC
AAGTACGCCCCCTATTGACGTCAATGACGGTAAATGGCCCGCCTGGCATTATGCCCAGTACATGACCTTA
TGGGACTTTCCTACTTGGCAGTACATCTACGTATTAGTCATCGCTATTACCATGGTGATGCGGTTTTGGC
AGTACATCAATGGGCGTGGATAGCGGTTTGACTCACGGGGATTTCCAAGTCTCCACCCCATTGACGTCAA
TGGGAGTTTGTTTTGGCACCAAAATCAACGGGACTTTCCAAAATGTCGTAACAACTCCGCCCCATTGACG
CAAATGGGCGGTAGGCGTGTACGGTGGGAGGTCTATATAAGCAGAGCTCGTTTAGTGAACCGTCAGATCG
CCTGGAGACGCCATCCACGCTGTTTTGACCTCCATAGAAGACACCGACTCTACTAGAGGATCTATTTCCG
GTGAATTCATGCCGTCTCAGGCTCTGACTTAAGCGCCGAGTCTGTCTCTCACATAAGAGCCGAGCGTGTC
AGGGTCATAAGGAGTGAGCAAGGGCGAGGAGCTGTTCACCGGGGTGGTGCCCATCCTGGTCGAGCTGGAC
GGCGACGTAAACGGCCACAAGTTCAGCGTGTCCGGCGAGGGCGAGGGCGATGCCACCTACGGCAAGCTGA
CCCTGAAGTTCATCTGCACCACCGGCAAGCTGCCCGTGCCCTGGCCCACCCTCGTGACCACCCTGACCTA
CGGCGTGCAGTGCTTCAGCCGCTACCCCGACCACATGAAGCAGCACGACTTCTTCAAGTCCGCCATGCCC
GAAGGCTACGTCCAGGAGCGCACCATCTTCTTCAAGGACGACGGCAACTACAAGACCCGCGCCGAGGTGA
AGTTCGAGGGCGACACCCTGGTGAACCGCATCGAGCTGAAGGGCATCGACTTCAAGGAGGACGGCAACAT
CCTGGGGCACAAGCTGGAGTACAACTACAACAGCCACAACGTCTATATCATGGCCGACAAGCAGAAGAAC
GGCATCAAGGTGAACTTCAAGATCCGCCACAACATCGAGGACGGCAGCGTGCAGCTCGCCGACCACTACC
AGCAGAACACCCCCATCGGCGACGGCCCCGTGCTGCTGCCCGACAACCACTACCTGAGCACCCAGTCCGC
CCTGAGCAAAGACCCCAACGAGAAGCGCGATCACATGGTCCTGCTGGAGTTCGTGACCGCCGCCGGGATC
ACTCTCGGCATGGACGAGCTGTACAAGTAAGGATCCAATTCTACCGGGTAGGGGAGGCGCTTTTCCCAAG
GCAGTCTGGAGCATGCGCTTTAGCAGCCCCGCTGGGCACTTGGCGCTACACAAGTGGCCTCTGGCCTCGC
ACACATTCCACATCCACCGGTAGGCGCCAACCGGCTCCGTTCTTTGGTGGCCCCTTCGCGCCACCTTCTA
CTCCTCCCCTAGTCAGGAAGTTCCCCCCCGCCCCGCAGCTCGCGTCGTGCAGGACGTGACAAATGGAAGT
AGCACGTCTCACTAGTCTCGTGCAGATGGACAGCACCGCTGAGCAATGGAAGCGGGTAGGCCTTTGGGGC
AGCGGCCAATAGCAGCTTTGCTCCTTCGCTTTCTGGGCTCAGAGGCTGGGAAGGGGTGGGTCCGGGGGCG
GGCTCAGGGGCGGGCTCAGGGGCGGGGCGGGCGCCCGAAGGTCCTCCGGAGGCCCGGCATTCTGCACGCT
TCAAAAGCGCACGTCTGCCGCGCTGTTCTCCTCTTCCTCATCTCCGGGCCTTTCGACCTGCAGTTAACGC
CGCCATGACCGAGTACAAGCCCACGGTGCGCCTCGCCACCCGCGACGACGTCCCCCGGGCCGTACGCACC
CTCGCCGCCGCGTTCGCCGACTACCCCGCCACGCGCCACACCGTCGACCCGGACCGCCACATCGAGCGGG
TCACCGAGCTGCAAGAACTCTTCCTCACGCGCGTCGGGCTCGACATCGGCAAGGTGTGGGTCGCGGACGA
CGGCGCCGCGGTGGCGGTCTGGACCACGCCGGAGAGCGTCGAAGCGGGGGCGGTGTTCGCCGAGATCGGC
CCGCGCATGGCCGAGTTGAGCGGTTCCCGGCTGGCCGCGCAGCAACAGATGGAAGGCCTCCTGGCGCCGC
ACCGGCCCAAGGAGCCCGCGTGGTTCCTGGCCACCGTCGGCGTCTCGCCCGACCACCAGGGCAAGGGTCT
GGGCAGCGCCGTCGTGCTCCCCGGAGTGGAGGCGGCCGAGCGCGCCGGGGTGCCCGCCTTCCTGGAGACC
TCCGCGCCCCGCAACCTCCCCTTCTACGAGCGGCTCGGCTTCACCGTCACCGCCGACGTCGAGGTGCCCG
AAGGACCGCGCACCTGGTGCATGACCCGCAAGCCCGGTGCCTAGACGCGTCTGGAACAATCAACCTCTGG
ATTACAAAATTTGTGAAAGATTGACTGGTATTCTTAACTATGTTGCTCCTTTTACGCTATGTGGATACGC
TGCTTTAATGCCTTTGTATCATGCTATTGCTTCCCGTATGGCTTTCATTTTCTCCTCCTTGTATAAATCC
TGGTTGCTGTCTCTTTATGAGGAGTTGTGGCCCGTTGTCAGGCAACGTGGCGTGGTGTGCACTGTGTTTG
CTGACGCAACCCCCACTGGTTGGGGCATTGCCACCACCTGTCAGCTCCTTTCCGGGACTTTCGCTTTCCC
CCTCCCTATTGCCACGGCGGAACTCATCGCCGCCTGCCTTGCCCGCTGCTGGACAGGGGCTCGGCTGTTG
GGCACTGACAATTCCGTGGTGTTGTCGGGGAAGCTGACGTCCTTTCCATGGCTGCTCGCCTGTGTTGCCA
CCTGGATTCTGCGCGGGACGTCCTTCTGCTACGTCCCTTCGGCCCTCAATCCAGCGGACCTTCCTTCCCG
CGGCCTGCTGCCGGCTCTGCGGCCTCTTCCGCGTCTTCGCCTTCGCCCTCAGACGAGTCGGATCTCCCTT
TGGGCCGCCTCCCCGCCTGGAATTAATTCTGCAGTCGAGACCTAGAAAAACATGGAGCAATCACAAGTAG
CAATACAGCAGCTACCAATGCTGATTGTGCCTGGCTAGAAGCACAAGAGGAGGAGGAGGTGGGTTTTCCA
GTCACACCTCAGGTACCTTTAAGACCAATGACTTACAAGGCAGCTGTAGATCTTAGCCACTTTTTAAAAG
AAAAGAGGGGACTGGAAGGGCTAATTCACTCCCAACGAAGACAAGATCTGCTTTTTGCTTGTACTGGGTC
TCTCTGGTTAGACCAGATCTGAGCCTGGGAGCTCTCTGGCTAACTAGGGAACCCACTGCTTAAGCCTCAA
TAAAGCTTGCCTTGAGTGCTTCAAGTAGTGTGTGCCCGTCTGTTGTGTGACTCTGGTAACTAGAGATCCC
TCAGACCCTTTTAGTCAGTGTGGAAAATCTCTAGCAGTAGTAGTTCATGTCATCTTATTATTCAGTATTT
ATAACTTGCAAAGAAATGAATATCAGAGAGTGAGAGGCCTTGACATTGCTAGCGTTTTACCGTCGACCTC
TAGCTAGAGCTTGGCGTAATCATGGTCATAGCTGTTTCCTGTGTGAAATTGTTATCCGCTCACAATTCCA
CACAACATACGAGCCGGAAGCATAAAGTGTAAAGCCTGGGGTGCCTAATGAGTGAGCTAACTCACATTAA
TTGCGTTGCGCTCACTGCCCGCTTTCCAGTCGGGAAACCTGTCGTGCCAGCTGCATTAATGAATCGGCCA
ACGCGCGGGGAGAGGCGGTTTGCGTATTGGGCGCTCTTCCGCTTCCTCGCTCACTGACTCGCTGCGCTCG
GTCGTTCGGCTGCGGCGAGCGGTATCAGCTCACTCAAAGGCGGTAATACGGTTATCCACAGAATCAGGGG
ATAACGCAGGAAAGAACATGTGAGCAAAAGGCCAGCAAAAGGCCAGGAACCGTAAAAAGGCCGCGTTGCT
GGCGTTTTTCCATAGGCTCCGCCCCCCTGACGAGCATCACAAAAATCGACGCTCAAGTCAGAGGTGGCGA
AACCCGACAGGACTATAAAGATACCAGGCGTTTCCCCCTGGAAGCTCCCTCGTGCGCTCTCCTGTTCCGA
CCCTGCCGCTTACCGGATACCTGTCCGCCTTTCTCCCTTCGGGAAGCGTGGCGCTTTCTCATAGCTCACG
CTGTAGGTATCTCAGTTCGGTGTAGGTCGTTCGCTCCAAGCTGGGCTGTGTGCACGAACCCCCCGTTCAG
CCCGACCGCTGCGCCTTATCCGGTAACTATCGTCTTGAGTCCAACCCGGTAAGACACGACTTATCGCCAC
TGGCAGCAGCCACTGGTAACAGGATTAGCAGAGCGAGGTATGTAGGCGGTGCTACAGAGTTCTTGAAGTG
GTGGCCTAACTACGGCTACACTAGAAGAACAGTATTTGGTATCTGCGCTCTGCTGAAGCCAGTTACCTTC
GGAAAAAGAGTTGGTAGCTCTTGATCCGGCAAACAAACCACCGCTGGTAGCGGTGGTTTTTTTGTTTGCA
AGCAGCAGATTACGCGCAGAAAAAAAGGATCTCAAGAAGATCCTTTGATCTTTTCTACGGGGTCTGACGC
TCAGTGGAACGAAAACTCACGTTAAGGGATTTTGGTCATGAGATTATCAAAAAGGATCTTCACCTAGATC
CTTTTAAATTAAAAATGAAGTTTTAAATCAATCTAAAGTATATATGAGTAAACTTGGTCTGACAGTTACC
AATGCTTAATCAGTGAGGCACCTATCTCAGCGATCTGTCTATTTCGTTCATCCATAGTTGCCTGACTCCC
CGTCGTGTAGATAACTACGATACGGGAGGGCTTACCATCTGGCCCCAGTGCTGCAATGATACCGCGAGAC
CCACGCTCACCGGCTCCAGATTTATCAGCAATAAACCAGCCAGCCGGAAGGGCCGAGCGCAGAAGTGGTC
CTGCAACTTTATCCGCCTCCATCCAGTCTATTAATTGTTGCCGGGAAGCTAGAGTAAGTAGTTCGCCAGT
TAATAGTTTGCGCAACGTTGTTGCCATTGCTACAGGCATCGTGGTGTCACGCTCGTCGTTTGGTATGGCT
TCATTCAGCTCCGGTTCCCAACGATCAAGGCGAGTTACATGATCCCCCATGTTGTGCAAAAAAGCGGTTA
GCTCCTTCGGTCCTCCGATCGTTGTCAGAAGTAAGTTGGCCGCAGTGTTATCACTCATGGTTATGGCAGC
ACTGCATAATTCTCTTACTGTCATGCCATCCGTAAGATGCTTTTCTGTGACTGGTGAGTACTCAACCAAG
TCATTCTGAGAATAGTGTATGCGGCGACCGAGTTGCTCTTGCCCGGCGTCAATACGGGATAATACCGCGC
CACATAGCAGAACTTTAAAAGTGCTCATCATTGGAAAACGTTCTTCGGGGCGAAAACTCTCAAGGATCTT
ACCGCTGTTGAGATCCAGTTCGATGTAACCCACTCGTGCACCCAACTGATCTTCAGCATCTTTTACTTTC
ACCAGCGTTTCTGGGTGAGCAAAAACAGGAAGGCAAAATGCCGCAAAAAAGGGAATAAGGGCGACACGGA
AATGTTGAATACTCATACTCTTCCTTTTTCAATATTATTGAAGCATTTATCAGGGTTATTGTCTCATGAG
CGGATACATATTTGAATGTATTTAGAAAAATAAACAAATAGGGGTTCCGCGCACATTTCCCCGAAAAGTG
CCACCTGACGTCGACGGATCGGGAGATCAACTTGTTTATTGCAGCTTATAATGGTTACAAATAAAGCAAT
AGCATCACAAATTTCACAAATAAAGCATTTTTTTCACTGCATTCTAGTTGTGGTTTGTCCAAACTCATCA
ATGTATCTTATCATGTCTGGATCAACTGGATAACTCAAGCTAACCAAAATCATCCCAAACTTCCCACCCC
ATACCCTATTACCACTGCCAATTACCTGTGGTTTCATTTACTCTAAACCTGTGATTCCTCTGAATTATTT
TCATTTTAAAGAAATTGTATTTGTTAAATATGTACTACAAACTTAGTAGT
Features (pLannotate 1.2.2; 23 found; start..end, strand, type, name):
    377..634     +  LTR            5' LTR (truncated): truncated 5' long terminal repeat (LTR) from HIV-1
    681..806     +  misc_feature   HIV-1 Ψ: packaging signal of human immunodeficiency virus type 1
    790..1128    +  CDS            HIV-1 gag (fragment): gag protein from human immunodeficiency virus 1; gag
   1303..1536    +  misc_feature   RRE: The Rev response element (RRE) of HIV-1 allows for Rev-dependent mRNA export from the nucleus to the cytoplasm.
   1913..2013    +  CDS            Rev (fragment): human immunodeficiency virus 1 (HIV-1) Rev protein; rev; enhances nuclear export of unspliced and incompletely spliced viral mRNAs
   2028..2143    +  misc_feature   cPPT/CTS: central polypurine tract and central termination sequence of HIV-1 (lacking the first T)
   2201..2504    +  enhancer       CMV enhancer: human cytomegalovirus immediate early enhancer
   2505..2708    +  promoter       CMV promoter: human cytomegalovirus (CMV) immediate early promoter
   2884..3600    +  CDS            EGFP: the original enhanced GFP (Yang et al., 1996) mammalian codon-optimized
   3616..4115    +  promoter       PGK promoter: mouse phosphoglycerate kinase 1 promoter
   4135..4732    +  CDS            PuroR (fragment): puromycin N-acetyltransferase; pac from Streptomyces alboniger; confers resistance to puromycin
   4748..5336    +  misc_feature   WPRE: woodchuck hepatitis virus posttranscriptional regulatory element
   5353..5541    +  CDS            nef (fragment): NEF_HV1Z2 - Experimental evidence at protein level: Swiss-Prot protein existence level 1. Extracellular Nef protein targets CD4(+) T-lymphocytes for apoptosis by interacting with CXCR4 surface receptors. From Human immunodeficiency virus type 1 group M subtype D (isolate Z2/CDC-Z34) (HIV-1).
   5543..5776    +  LTR            3' LTR (ΔU3): self-inactivating 3' long terminal repeat (LTR) from HIV-1
   5929..5945    -  protein_bind   lac operator: The lac repressor binds to the lac operator to inhibit transcription in E. coli. This inhibition can be relieved by adding lactose or isopropyl-β-D-thiogalactopyranoside (IPTG). lac repressor encoded by lacI
   5953..5983    -  promoter       lac promoter: promoter for the E. coli lac operon
   5998..6019    -  protein_bind   CAP binding site: CAP binding activates transcription in the presence of cAMP. E. coli catabolite activator protein
   6032..6124    -  CDS            lacI (fragment): lac repressor; lacI; The lac repressor binds to the lac operator to inhibit transcription in E. coli. This inhibition can be relieved by adding lactose or isopropyl-β-D-thiogalactopyranoside (IPTG).
   6307..6895    -  rep_origin     ori: high-copy-number ColE1/pMB1/pBR322/pUC origin of replication
   7066..7926    -  CDS            AmpR: β-lactamase; bla; confers resistance to ampicillin, carbenicillin, and related antibiotics
   7927..8031    -  promoter       AmpR promoter: bla
   8079..8213    +  polyA_signal   SV40 poly(A) signal: SV40 polyadenylation signal
   8380..329     +  CDS            nef (fragment) (across the origin): NEF_HV1BR - Experimental evidence at protein level: Swiss-Prot protein existence level 1. Extracellular Nef protein targets CD4(+) T-lymphocytes for apoptosis by interacting with CXCR4 surface receptors (PubMed:14990729). From Human immunodeficiency virus type 1 group M subtype B (isolate BRU/LAI) (HIV-1).
