[The description below was written by a language model from this plasmid's Addgene catalogue record and pLannotate feature annotations shown in this document.]
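Description:
pLV-CS-119 is a self-inactivating HIV-1-based lentiviral transfer plasmid built on Takara's pLVSIN-CMV_Pur backbone and used as a mammalian reporter in the CloneSelect barcoding system. It is maintained in E. coli through a high-copy ColE1/pUC origin and an ampicillin resistance gene. The depositor notes that repetitive and retrovirus-derived sequences make it relatively unstable, so a recombination-deficient strain is recommended. The viral portion carries a truncated 5' LTR, the Ψ packaging signal with a gag fragment, the RRE for Rev-dependent nuclear export, the cPPT/CTS, a WPRE to boost transcript expression, and a ΔU3 3' LTR that inactivates LTR promoter activity after integration. Short nef, Rev and lacI fragments are annotated as remnants of the parental sequences.

The payload is a CMV enhancer/promoter driving an EGFP coding sequence with an M1V mutation, which removes the normal start codon so that the reporter is not translated by default. According to the record, the construct is an A-to-G reporter encoding three target barcodes arranged as a 3-input AND gate. This implies that adenine base editing directed at all three barcodes is needed to switch on fluorescence, presumably by restoring translation of EGFP. The barcodes are not annotated in the feature table; an unannotated gap lies between the CMV promoter and EGFP, but the record does not state where they are placed or the exact gating mechanism. A downstream mouse PGK promoter drives a puromycin resistance gene for selecting transduced cells. The construct is intended for demonstrating barcode-specific, multi-input activation of a reporter for isolating precise clones from a barcoded mammalian cell population. The sequence is labelled a partial NGS result.
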