Addgene plasmid #197135: pLV-CS-119
Purpose: CloneSelect A-to-G reporter encoding three target barcodes (3-input AND gate circuit)
Depositing lab: Nozomu Yachie. Depositing organization: University of British Columbia. Publication: A multi-kingdom genetic barcoding system for precise clone isolation. Ishiguro S, Ishida K, Sakata RC, Ichiraku M, Takimoto R, Yogo R, Kijima Y, Mori H, Tanaka M, King S, Tarumoto S, Tsujimura T, Bashth O, Masuyama N, Adel A, Toyoshima H, Seki M, Oh JH, Archambault AS, Nishida K, Kondo A, Kuhara S, Aburatani H, Klein Geltink RI, Yamamoto T, Shakiba N, Takashima Y, Yachie N. Nat Biotechnol. 2025 May 21. doi: 10.1038/s41587-025-02649-1. PubMed 40399693.
Backbone
  Vector backbone: pLVSIN-CMV_Pur
  Backbone manufacturer: Takara
  Vector type: Mammalian Expression, Lentiviral
  Selectable markers: Puromycin
Growth in bacteria
  Bacterial resistance: Ampicillin, 100 μg/mL
  Growth temperature: 30°C
  Growth strain: NEB Stable
  Copy number: High Copy
Gene/Insert
  Gene/Insert name: EGFP
  Species: Synthetic
  Mutation: EGFP(M1V)
  Promoter: CMV
  Cloning method: Gibson Cloning
Terms and licenses: Academic/Nonprofit Terms; Industry Terms: Not Available to Industry
Depositor comments: https://benchling.com/s/seq-nMaUoafk2igghNemdK5I?m=slm-YPgFV8iTfIka1fjE4XwC Please visit https://www.biorxiv.org/content/10.1101/2023.01.18.524633v1 for bioRxiv preprint. This plasmid is relatively unstable due to repetitive sequences and other genetic element cloned from retrovirus. Please be sure to use NEB stable cells and incubate at 30C.
How to cite: pLV-CS-119 was a gift from Nozomu Yachie (Addgene plasmid # 197135 ; http://n2t.net/addgene:197135 ; RRID:Addgene_197135)
